>Addgene plasmid #208653 | pCAG-ORF3cHA | addgene full sequence | sequence record 420908 | Addgene NGS Result
GGTCGACATTGATTATTGACTAGTTATTAATAGTAATCAATTACGGGGTCATTAGTTCATAGCCCATATA
TGGAGTTCCGCGTTACATAACTTACGGTAAATGGCCCGCCTGGCTGACCGCCCAACGACCCCCGCCCATT
GACGTCAATAATGACGTATGTTCCCATAGTAACGCCAATAGGGACTTTCCATTGACGTCAATGGGTGGAG
TATTTACGGTAAACTGCCCACTTGGCAGTACATCAAGTGTATCATATGCCAAGTACGCCCCCTATTGACG
TCAATGACGGTAAATGGCCCGCCTGGCATTATGCCCAGTACATGACCTTATGGGACTTTCCTACTTGGCA
GTACATCTACGTATTAGTCATCGCTATTACCATGGTCGAGGTGAGCCCCACGTTCTGCTTCACTCTCCCC
ATCTCCCCCCCCTCCCCACCCCCAATTTTGTATTTATTTATTTTTTAATTATTTTGTGCAGCGATGGGGG
CGGGGGGGGGGGGGGGCGCGCGCCAGGCGGGGCGGGGCGGGGCGAGGGGCGGGGCGGGGCGAGGCGGAGA
GGTGCGGCGGCAGCCAATCAGAGCGGCGCGCTCCGAAAGTTTCCTTTTATGGCGAGGCGGCGGCGGCGGC
GGCCCTATAAAAAGCGAAGCGCGCGGCGGGCGGGAGTCGCTGCGCGCTGCCTTCGCCCCGTGCCCCGCTC
CGCCGCCGCCTCGCGCCGCCCGCCCCGGCTCTGACTGACCGCGTTACTCCCACAGGTGAGCGGGCGGGAC
GGCCCTTCTCCTCCGGGCTGTAATTAGCGCTTGGTTTAATGACGGCTTGTTTCTTTTCTGTGGCTGCGTG
AAAGCCTTGAGGGGCTCCGGGAGGGCCCTTTGTGCGGGGGGAGCGGCTCGGGGGGTGCGTGCGTGTGTGT
GTGCGTGGGGAGCGCCGCGTGCGGCTCCGCGCTGCCCGGCGGCTGTGAGCGCTGCGGGCGCGGCGCGGGG
CTTTGTGCGCTCCGCAGTGTGCGCGAGGGGAGCGCGGCCGGGGGCGGTGCCCCGCGGTGCGGGGGGGGCT
GCGAGGGGAACAAAGGCTGCGTGCGGGGTGTGTGCGTGGGGGGGTGAGCAGGGGGTGTGGGCGCGTCGGT
CGGGCTGCAACCCCCCCTGCACCCCCCTCCCCGAGTTGCTGAGCACGGCCCGGCTTCGGGTGCGGGGCTC
CGTACGGGGCGTGGCGCGGGGCTCGCCGTGCCGGGCGGGGGGTGGCGGCAGGTGGGGGTGCCGGGCGGGG
CGGGGCCGCCTCGGGCCGGGGAGGGCTCGGGGGAGGGGCGCGGCGGCCCCCGGAGCGCCGGCGGCTGTCG
AGGCGCGGCGAGCCGCAGCCATTGCCTTTTATGGTAATCGTGCGAGAGGGCGCAGGGACTTCCTTTGTCC
CAAATCTGTGCGGAGCCGAAATCTGGGAGGCGCCGCCGCACCCCCTCTAGCGGGCGCGGGGCGAAGCGGT
GCGGCGCCGGCAGGAAGGAAATGGGCGGGGAGGGCCTTCGTGCGTCGCCGCGCCGCCGTCCCCTTCTCCC
TCTCCAGCCTCGGGGCTGTCCGCGGGGGGACGGCTGCCTTCGGGGGGGACGGGGCAGGGCGGGGTTCGGC
TTCTGGCGTGTGACCGGCGGCTCTAGAGCCTCTGCTAACCATGTTCATGCCTTCTTCTTTTTCCTACAGC
TCCTGGGCAACGTGCTGGTTATTGTGCTGTCTCATCATTTTGGCAAAGAATTAATTAAGCCACCATGCTA
CTCCTTCAGATTTTGTTCGCGCTACTGCAACGATACCGATACAAGCCTCACTCCCTTTCGGATGGCTTAT
TGTTGGCGTTGCACTTCTTGCTGTTTTTCAGAGCGCTTCCAAAATCAGGAGGCTCTGGAGGCTCCTACCC
ATACGATGTTCCAGATTACGCTTAATAGCTTAAGATCTTCGAATTCACTCCTCAGGTGCAGGCTGCCTAT
CAGAAGGTGGTGGCTGGTGTGGCCAATGCCCTGGCTCACAAATACCACTGAGATCGATCTTTTTCCCTCT
GCCAAAAATTATGGGGACATCATGAAGCCCCTTGAGCATCTGACTTCTGGCTAATAAAGGAAATTTATTT
TCATTGCAATAGTGTGTTGGAATTTTTTGTGTCTCTCACTCGGAAGGACATATGGGAGGGCAAATCATTT
AAAACATCAGAATGAGTATTTGGTTTAGAGTTTGGCAACATATGCCCATATGCTGGCTGCCATGAACAAA
GGTTGGCTATAAAGAGGTCATCAGTATATGAAACAGCCCCCTGCTGTCCATTCCTTATTCCATAGAAAAG
CCTTGACTTGAGGTTAGATTTTTTTTATATTTTGTTTTGTGTTATTTTTTTCTTTAACATCCCTAAAATT
TTCCTTACATGTTTTACTAGCCAGATTTTTCCTCCTCTCCTGACTACTCCCAGTCATAGCTGTCCCTCTT
CTCTTATGGAGATCCCTCGACCTGCAGCCCAAGCTCTGTGGAATGTGTGTCAGTTAGGGTGTGGAAAGTC
CCCAGGCTCCCCAGCAGGCAGAAGTATGCAAAGCATGCATCTCAATTAGTCAGCAACCAGGTGTGGAAAG
TCCCCAGGCTCCCCAGCAGGCAGAAGTATGCAAAGCATGCATCTCAATTAGTCAGCAACCATAGTCCCGC
CCCTAACTCCGCCCATCCCGCCCCTAACTCCGCCCAGTTCCGCCCATTCTCCGCCCCATGGCTGACTAAT
TTTTTTTATTTATGCAGAGGCCGAGGCCGCCTCGGCCTCTGAGCTATTCCAGAAGTAGTGAGGAGGCTTT
TTTGGAGGCCTAGGCTTTTGCAAAAAGCTTGCATGCCTGCAGGTCGGCCGCCACGACCGGTGCCGCCACC
ATCCCCTGACCCACGCCCCTGACCCCTCACAAGGAGACGACCTTCCATGACCGAGTACAAGCCCACGGTG
CGCCTCGCCACCCGCGACGACGTCCCCCGGGCCGTACGCACCCTCGCCGCCGCGTTCGCCGACTACCCCG
CCACGCGCCACACCGTCGACCCGGACCGCCACATCGAGCGGGTCACCGAGCTGCAAGAACTCTTCCTCAC
GCGCGTCGGGCTCGACATCGGCAAGGTGTGGGTCGCGGACGACGGCGCCGCGGTGGCGGTCTGGACCACG
CCGGAGAGCGTCGAAGCGGGGGCGGTGTTCGCCGAGATCGGCCCGCGCATGGCCGAGTTGAGCGGTTCCC
GGCTGGCCGCGCAGCAACAGATGGAAGGCCTCCTGGCGCCGCACCGGCCCAAGGAGCCCGCGTGGTTCCT
GGCCACCGTCGGCGTCTCGCCCGACCACCAGGGCAAGGGTCTGGGCAGCGCCGTCGTGCTCCCCGGAGTG
GAGGCGGCCGAGCGCGCCGGGGTGCCCGCCTTCCTGGAGACCTCCGCGCCCCGCAACCTCCCCTTCTACG
AGCGGCTCGGCTTCACCGTCACCGCCGACGTCGAGGTGCCCGAAGGACCGCGCACCTGGTGCATGACCCG
CAAGCCCGGTGCCTGACGCCCGCCCCACGACCCGCAGCGCCCGACCGAAAGGAGCGCACGACCCCATGGC
TCCGACCGAAGCCACCCGGGGCGGCCCCGCCGACCCCGCACCCGCCCCCGAGGCCCACCGACTCTAGAGG
ATCATAATCAGCCATACCACATTTGTAGAGGTTTTACTTGCTTTAAAAAACCTCCCACACCTCCCCCTGA
ACCTGAAACATAAAATGAATGCAATTGTTGTTGTTAACTTGTTTATTGCAGCTTATAATGGTTACAAATA
AAGCAATAGCATCACAAATTTCACAAATAAAGCATTTTTTTCACTGCATTCTAGTTGTGGTTTGTCCAAA
CTCATCAATGTATCTTATCATGTCTGGATCCGCTGCATTAATGAATCGGCCAACGCGCGGGGAGAGGCGG
TTTGCGTATTGGGCGCTCTTCCGCTTCCTCGCTCACTGACTCGCTGCGCTCGGTCGTTCGGCTGCGGCGA
GCGGTATCAGCTCACTCAAAGGCGGTAATACGGTTATCCACAGAATCAGGGGATAACGCAGGAAAGAACA
TGTGAGCAAAAGGCCAGCAAAAGGCCAGGAACCGTAAAAAGGCCGCGTTGCTGGCGTTTTTCCATAGGCT
CCGCCCCCCTGACGAGCATCACAAAAATCGACGCTCAAGTCAGAGGTGGCGAAACCCGACAGGACTATAA
AGATACCAGGCGTTTCCCCCTGGAAGCTCCCTCGTGCGCTCTCCTGTTCCGACCCTGCCGCTTACCGGAT
ACCTGTCCGCCTTTCTCCCTTCGGGAAGCGTGGCGCTTTCTCATAGCTCACGCTGTAGGTATCTCAGTTC
GGTGTAGGTCGTTCGCTCCAAGCTGGGCTGTGTGCACGAACCCCCCGTTCAGCCCGACCGCTGCGCCTTA
TCCGGTAACTATCGTCTTGAGTCCAACCCGGTAAGACACGACTTATCGCCACTGGCAGCAGCCACTGGTA
ACAGGATTAGCAGAGCGAGGTATGTAGGCGGTGCTACAGAGTTCTTGAAGTGGTGGCCTAACTACGGCTA
CACTAGAAGAACAGTATTTGGTATCTGCGCTCTGCTGAAGCCAGTTACCTTCGGAAAAAGAGTTGGTAGC
TCTTGATCCGGCAAACAAACCACCGCTGGTAGCGGTGGTTTTTTTGTTTGCAAGCAGCAGATTACGCGCA
GAAAAAAAGGATCTCAAGAAGATCCTTTGATCTTTTCTACGGGGTCTGACGCTCAGTGGAACGAAAACTC
ACGTTAAGGGATTTTGGTCATGAGATTATCAAAAAGGATCTTCACCTAGATCCTTTTAAATTAAAAATGA
AGTTTTAAATCAATCTAAAGTATATATGAGTAAACTTGGTCTGACAGTTACCAATGCTTAATCAGTGAGG
CACCTATCTCAGCGATCTGTCTATTTCGTTCATCCATAGTTGCCTGACTCCCCGTCGTGTAGATAACTAC
GATACGGGAGGGCTTACCATCTGGCCCCAGTGCTGCAATGATACCGCGAGACCCACGCTCACCGGCTCCA
GATTTATCAGCAATAAACCAGCCAGCCGGAAGGGCCGAGCGCAGAAGTGGTCCTGCAACTTTATCCGCCT
CCATCCAGTCTATTAATTGTTGCCGGGAAGCTAGAGTAAGTAGTTCGCCAGTTAATAGTTTGCGCAACGT
TGTTGCCATTGCTACAGGCATCGTGGTGTCACGCTCGTCGTTTGGTATGGCTTCATTCAGCTCCGGTTCC
CAACGATCAAGGCGAGTTACATGATCCCCCATGTTGTGCAAAAAAGCGGTTAGCTCCTTCGGTCCTCCGA
TCGTTGTCAGAAGTAAGTTGGCCGCAGTGTTATCACTCATGGTTATGGCAGCACTGCATAATTCTCTTAC
TGTCATGCCATCCGTAAGATGCTTTTCTGTGACTGGTGAGTACTCAACCAAGTCATTCTGAGAATAGTGT
ATGCGGCGACCGAGTTGCTCTTGCCCGGCGTCAATACGGGATAATACCGCGCCACATAGCAGAACTTTAA
AAGTGCTCATCATTGGAAAACGTTCTTCGGGGCGAAAACTCTCAAGGATCTTACCGCTGTTGAGATCCAG
TTCGATGTAACCCACTCGTGCACCCAACTGATCTTCAGCATCTTTTACTTTCACCAGCGTTTCTGGGTGA
GCAAAAACAGGAAGGCAAAATGCCGCAAAAAAGGGAATAAGGGCGACACGGAAATGTTGAATACTCATAC
TCTTCCTTTTTCAATATTATTGAAGCATTTATCAGGGTTATTGTCTCATGAGCGGATACATATTTGAATG
TATTTAGAAAAATAAACAAATAGGGGTTCCGCGCACATTTCCCCGAAAAGTGCCACCTG
Features (pLannotate 1.2.2; 17 found; start..end, strand, type, name):
      5..384     +  enhancer       CMV enhancer: human cytomegalovirus immediate early enhancer
    386..662     +  promoter       chicken β-actin promoter: No description available
    663..1679    +  intron         chimeric intron: chimera between introns from chicken β-actin and rabbit β-globin
   1745..1867    +  CDS            ORF3C_SARS2: Protein predicted: Swiss-Prot protein existence level 4. May play a role in host modulation. From Severe acute respiratory syndrome coronavirus 2 (2019-nCoV) (SARS-CoV-2).
   1886..1914    +  CDS            3xHA (fragment): three tandem HA epitope tags
   1931..2008    +  CDS            HBB (fragment): HBB_PONPY - Experimental evidence at transcript level: Swiss-Prot protein existence level 2. Involved in oxygen transport from the lung to the various peripheral tissues. From Pongo pygmaeus (Bornean orangutan).
   2083..2138    +  polyA_signal   β-globin poly(A) signal: rabbit β-globin polyadenylation signal (Gil and Proudfoot, 1987)
   2495..2824    +  promoter       SV40 promoter: SV40 enhancer and early promoter
   2825..2846    -  misc_feature   MCS (fragment): pUC18/19 multiple cloning site
   2917..3516    +  CDS            PuroR: puromycin N-acetyltransferase; pac from Streptomyces alboniger; confers resistance to puromycin
   3566..3631    +  CDS            dmpM (fragment): DMPM_STRAD - Protein inferred from homology: Swiss-Prot protein existence level 3. From Streptomyces alboniger.
   3640..3723    +  CDS            large T antigen (fragment): large T antigen from SV40 (simian virus 40)
   3746..3880    +  polyA_signal   SV40 poly(A) signal: SV40 polyadenylation signal
   3882..3936    -  CDS            lacI (fragment): lac repressor; lacI; The lac repressor binds to the lac operator to inhibit transcription in E. coli. This inhibition can be relieved by adding lactose or isopropyl-β-D-thiogalactopyranoside (IPTG).
   4119..4707    -  rep_origin     ori: high-copy-number ColE1/pMB1/pBR322/pUC origin of replication
   4878..5738    -  CDS            AmpR: β-lactamase; bla; confers resistance to ampicillin, carbenicillin, and related antibiotics
   5739..5843    -  promoter       AmpR promoter: bla
