[The description below was written by a language model from this plasmid's Addgene catalogue record and pLannotate feature annotations shown in this document.]
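Description:
pCAG-ORF3cHA is a mammalian expression plasmid of about 5.9 kb, built on a pCAGG backbone and designed to produce the SARS-CoV-2 ORF3c protein with a C-terminal HA epitope tag. ORF3c is a short predicted accessory protein encoded in an alternative reading frame overlapping ORF3a, which is why the catalogue entry links it to the ORF3a gene record; it is annotated as possibly having a role in host modulation. Transcription is driven by the composite CAG promoter, made up of the human cytomegalovirus immediate early enhancer, the chicken β-actin promoter and a chimeric chicken β-actin/rabbit β-globin intron, an arrangement that gives strong constitutive expression in many mammalian cell types. The ORF3c coding sequence is followed by the HA tag, which the automated annotation picks up as a fragment of a 3xHA element, and then by rabbit β-globin sequence including its polyadenylation signal. The short β-globin coding match in this region is most likely residual 3′ globin sequence from the backbone rather than a functional part.

A second cassette places the puromycin N-acetyltransferase gene under the SV40 enhancer/early promoter with an SV40 poly(A) signal, allowing puromycin selection of transfected cells. In bacteria the plasmid is maintained through a high-copy ColE1/pUC-type origin and selected with ampicillin via the β-lactamase gene and its own promoter. Other small fragment hits (lacI, large T antigen, dmpM, MCS) appear to be backbone remnants. The depositor notes a nucleotide discrepancy upstream of ORF3c that extends translation by 107 amino acids, which users should consider when interpreting the size and behaviour of the expressed product. The plasmid is intended for expressing ORF3c-HA in mammalian cells, where the HA tag permits antibody-based detection.
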