Addgene plasmid #208653: pCAG-ORF3cHA
Purpose: Express ORF3c-HA in mammalian cells
Depositing lab: Andrew Firth. Depositing organization: University of Cambridge.
Backbone
  Vector backbone: pCAGG
  Vector type: Mammalian Expression
Growth in bacteria
  Bacterial resistance: Ampicillin, 100 μg/mL
  Growth temperature: 37°C
  Growth strain: DH5alpha
  Copy number: High Copy
Gene/Insert
  Gene/Insert name: ORF3c
  Entrez Gene: ORF3a (a.k.a. GU280_gp03)
  Tag / fusion protein: HA (C terminal on insert)
Terms and licenses: Academic/Nonprofit Terms; Industry Terms: Not Available to Industry
Depositor comments: We find a nt discrepancy upstream of ORF3c that extends translation by 107 aa's.
How to cite: pCAG-ORF3cHA was a gift from Andrew Firth (Addgene plasmid # 208653 ; http://n2t.net/addgene:208653 ; RRID:Addgene_208653)
